>Addgene plasmid #105273 | YIplac211-VPS8-mCherry2Bx6 | addgene full sequence | sequence record 339205 | Addgene NGS Result
TTCAATTCATCATTTTTTTTTTATTCTTTTTTTTGATTTCGGTTTCCTTGAAATTTTTTTGATTCGGTAA
TCTCCGAACAGAAGGAAGAACGAAGGAAGGAGCACAGACTTAGATTGGTATATATACGCATATGTAGTGT
TGAAGAAACATGAAATTGCCCAGTATTCTTAACCCAACTGCACAGAACAAAAACATGCAGGAAACGAAGA
TAAATCATGTCGAAAGCTACATATAAGGAACGTGCTGCTACTCATCCTAGTCCTGTTGCTGCCAAGCTAT
TTAATATCATGCACGAAAAGCAAACAAACTTGTGTGCTTCATTGGATGTTCGTACCACCAAGGAATTACT
GGAGTTAGTTGAAGCATTAGGTCCCAAAATTTGTTTACTAAAAACACATGTGGATATCTTGACTGATTTT
TCGATGGAGGGCACAGTTAAGCCGCTAAAGGCATTATCCGCCAAGTACAATTTTTTACTCTTCGAAGACA
GAAAATTTGCTGACATTGGTAATACAGTCAAATTGCAGTACTCTGCGGGTGTATACAGAATAGCAGAATG
GGCAGACATTACGAATGCACACGGTGTGGTGGGCCCAGGTATTGTTAGCGGTTTGAAGCAGGCGGCAGAA
GAAGTAACAAAGGAACCTAGAGGCCTTTTGATGTTAGCAGAATTGTCATGCAAGGGCTCCCTATCTACTG
GAGAATATACTAAGGGTACTGTTGACATTGCGAAGAGCGACAAAGATTTTGTTATCGGCTTTATTGCTCA
AAGAGACATGGGTGGAAGAGATGAAGGTTACGATTGGTTGATTATGACACCCGGTGTGGGTTTAGATGAC
AAGGGAGACGCATTGGGTCAACAGTATAGAACCGTGGATGATGTGGTCTCTACAGGATCTGACATTATTA
TTGTTGGAAGAGGACTATTTGCAAAGGGAAGGGATGCTAAGGTAGAGGGTGAACGTTACAGAAAAGCAGG
CTGGGAAGCATATTTGAGAAGATGCGGCCAGCAAAACTAAAAAACTGTATTATAAGTAAATGCATGTATA
CTAAACTCACAAATTAGAGCTTCAATTTAATTATATCAGTTATTACCCGCCCTTTCGTCTCGCGCGTTTC
GGTGATGACGGTGAAAACCTCTGACACATGCAGCTCCCGGAGACGGTCACAGCTTGTCTGTAAGCGGATG
CCGGGAGCAGACAAGCCCGTCAGGGCGCGTCAGCGGGTGTTGGCGGGTGTCGGGGCTGGCTTAACTATGC
GGCATCAGAGCAGATTGTACTGAGAGTGCACCATATGCGGTGTGAAATACCGCACAGATGCGTAAGGAGA
AAATACCGCATCAGGCGCCATTCGCCATTCAGGCTGCGCAACTGTTGGGAAGGGCGATCGGTGCGGGCCT
CTTCGCTATTACGCCAGCTGGCGAAAGGGGGATGTGCTGCAAGGCGATTAAGTTGGGTAACGCCAGGGTT
TTCCCAGTCACGACGTTGTAAAACGACGGCCAGTGAATTCGAGCTCATCCAGGGATAACATTGAGTAGAT
TGCAATCTAGGTGTCGTGAAGTACTTTCGCTTCATGAAATATCAGAAATATGCAAATGGCTCCTAGAAAG
ACAAGTATTAATAACTACTGATTTTGATGGCTATTGGGTCAATCATAATTGGTATTCTATATATGAATCT
ACATAATGAAATGAGGTGTATAAATTTTACTTTTATGTAACCAAAGTTGTATTAAATATTTAGAAATGGC
GGCCGCTTAACTGCTGCCGCTAGATCCCTGGGAGCCGGAGTGGCGGCCCTCGGCGCGTTCGTACTGTTCC
ACGATGGTGTAGTCCTCGTTGTGGGAGGTGATGTCCAACTTGATGTTGACGTTGTAGGCGCCGGGCAGCT
GCACGGGCTTCTTGGCCTTGTAGGTGGTCTTGACCTCAGCGTCGTAGTGGCCGCCGTCCTTCAGCTTCAG
CCTCTGCTTGATCTCGCCCTTCAGGGCGCCGTCCTCGGGGTACATCCGCTCGGAGGAGGCCTCCCAGCCC
ATAGTCTTCTTCTGCATTACGGGGCCGTCGGAGGGGAAGTTGGTGCCGCGCAGCTTCACCTTGTAGATGA
ACTCGCCGTCCTGCAGGGAGGAGTCCTGGGTCACGGTCACCACGCCGCCGTCCTCGAAGTTCATCACGCG
CTCCCACTTGAAGCCCTCGGGGAAGGACAGCTTCAAGTAGTCGGGGATGTCGGCGGGGTGCTTCACGTAG
GCCTTGGAGCCGTACATGAACTGAGGGGACAGGATGTCCCAGGCGAAGGGCAGGGGGCCACCCTTGGTCA
CCTTCAGCTTGGCGGTCTGGGTGCCCTCGTAGGGGCGGCCCTCGCCCTCGCCCTCGATCTCGAACTCGTG
GCCGTTCACGGAGCCCTCCATGTGCACCTTGAAGCGCATGAACTCCTTGATGACGGACTCGGTGGAGCCG
CTCTCAGTGCTATCCATGCTAGAACTGCTGCCGCTAGATCCCTGGGAGCCGGAGTGGCGGCCCTCGGCGC
GTTCGTACTGTTCCACGATGGTGTAGTCCTCGTTGTGGGAGGTGATGTCCAACTTGATGTTGACGTTGTA
GGCGCCGGGCAGCTGCACGGGCTTCTTGGCCTTGTAGGTGGTCTTGACCTCAGCGTCGTAGTGGCCGCCG
TCCTTCAGCTTCAGCCTCTGCTTGATCTCGCCCTTCAGGGCGCCGTCCTCGGGGTACATCCGCTCGGAGG
AGGCCTCCCAGCCCATAGTCTTCTTCTGCATTACGGGGCCGTCGGAGGGGAAGTTGGTGCCGCGCAGCTT
CACCTTGTAGATGAACTCGCCGTCCTGCAGGGAGGAGTCCTGGGTCACGGTCACCACGCCGCCGTCCTCG
AAGTTCATCACGCGCTCCCACTTGAAGCCCTCGGGGAAGGACAGCTTCAAGTAGTCGGGGATGTCGGCGG
GGTGCTTCACGTAGGCCTTGGAGCCGTACATGAACTGAGGGGACAGGATGTCCCAGGCGAAGGGCAGGGG
GCCACCCTTGGTCACCTTCAGCTTGGCGGTCTGGGTGCCCTCGTAGGGGCGGCCCTCGCCCTCGCCCTCG
ATCTCGAACTCGTGGCCGTTCACGGAGCCCTCCATGTGCACCTTGAAGCGCATGAACTCCTTGATGACGG
ACTCGGTGGAGCCGCTCTCAGTGCTATCCATGCTAGAACTGCTGCCGCTAGATCCCTGGGAGCCGGAGTG
GCGGCCCTCGGCGCGTTCGTACTGTTCCACGATGGTGTAGTCCTCGTTGTGGGAGGTGATGTCCAACTTG
ATGTTGACGTTGTAGGCGCCGGGCAGCTGCACGGGCTTCTTGGCCTTGTAGGTGGTCTTGACCTCAGCGT
CGTAGTGGCCGCCGTCCTTCAGCTTCAGCCTCTGCTTGATCTCGCCCTTCAGGGCGCCGTCCTCGGGGTA
CATCCGCTCGGAGGAGGCCTCCCAGCCCATAGTCTTCTTCTGCATTACGGGGCCGTCGGAGGGGAAGTTG
GTGCCGCGCAGCTTCACCTTGTAGATGAACTCGCCGTCCTGCAGGGAGGAGTCCTGGGTCACGGTCACCA
CGCCGCCGTCCTCGAAGTTCATCACGCGCTCCCACTTGAAGCCCTCGGGGAAGGACAGCTTCAAGTAGTC
GGGGATGTCGGCGGGGTGCTTCACGTAGGCCTTGGAGCCGTACATGAACTGAGGGGACAGGATGTCCCAG
GCGAAGGGCAGGGGGCCACCCTTGGTCACCTTCAGCTTGGCGGTCTGGGTGCCCTCGTAGGGGCGGCCCT
CGCCCTCGCCCTCGATCTCGAACTCGTGGCCGTTCACGGAGCCCTCCATGTGCACCTTGAAGCGCATGAA
CTCCTTGATGACGGACTCGGTGGAGCCGCTCTCAGTGCTATCCATGCTAGAACTGCTGCCGCTAGATCCC
TGGGAGCCGGAGTGGCGGCCCTCGGCGCGTTCGTACTGTTCCACGATGGTGTAGTCCTCGTTGTGGGAGG
TGATGTCCAACTTGATGTTGACGTTGTAGGCGCCGGGCAGCTGCACGGGCTTCTTGGCCTTGTAGGTGGT
CTTGACCTCAGCGTCGTAGTGGCCGCCGTCCTTCAGCTTCAGCCTCTGCTTGATCTCGCCCTTCAGGGCG
CCGTCCTCGGGGTACATCCGCTCGGAGGAGGCCTCCCAGCCCATAGTCTTCTTCTGCATTACGGGGCCGT
CGGAGGGGAAGTTGGTGCCGCGCAGCTTCACCTTGTAGATGAACTCGCCGTCCTGCAGGGAGGAGTCCTG
GGTCACGGTCACCACGCCGCCGTCCTCGAAGTTCATCACGCGCTCCCACTTGAAGCCCTCGGGGAAGGAC
AGCTTCAAGTAGTCGGGGATGTCGGCGGGGTGCTTCACGTAGGCCTTGGAGCCGTACATGAACTGAGGGG
ACAGGATGTCCCAGGCGAAGGGCAGGGGGCCACCCTTGGTCACCTTCAGCTTGGCGGTCTGGGTGCCCTC
GTAGGGGCGGCCCTCGCCCTCGCCCTCGATCTCGAACTCGTGGCCGTTCACGGAGCCCTCCATGTGCACC
TTGAAGCGCATGAACTCCTTGATGACGGACTCGGTGGAGCCGCTCTCAGTGCTATCCATGCTAGAACTGC
TGCCGCTAGATCCCTGGGAGCCGGAGTGGCGGCCCTCGGCGCGTTCGTACTGTTCCACGATGGTGTAGTC
CTCGTTGTGGGAGGTGATGTCCAACTTGATGTTGACGTTGTAGGCGCCGGGCAGCTGCACGGGCTTCTTG
GCCTTGTAGGTGGTCTTGACCTCAGCGTCGTAGTGGCCGCCGTCCTTCAGCTTCAGCCTCTGCTTGATCT
CGCCCTTCAGGGCGCCGTCCTCGGGGTACATCCGCTCGGAGGAGGCCTCCCAGCCCATAGTCTTCTTCTG
CATTACGGGGCCGTCGGAGGGGAAGTTGGTGCCGCGCAGCTTCACCTTGTAGATGAACTCGCCGTCCTGC
AGGGAGGAGTCCTGGGTCACGGTCACCACGCCGCCGTCCTCGAAGTTCATCACGCGCTCCCACTTGAAGC
CCTCGGGGAAGGACAGCTTCAAGTAGTCGGGGATGTCGGCGGGGTGCTTCACGTAGGCCTTGGAGCCGTA
CATGAACTGAGGGGACAGGATGTCCCAGGCGAAGGGCAGGGGGCCACCCTTGGTCACCTTCAGCTTGGCG
GTCTGGGTGCCCTCGTAGGGGCGGCCCTCGCCCTCGCCCTCGATCTCGAACTCGTGGCCGTTCACGGAGC
CCTCCATGTGCACCTTGAAGCGCATGAACTCCTTGATGACGGACTCGGTGGAGCCGCTCTCAGTGCTATC
CATGCTAGAACTGCTGCCGCTAGATCCCTGGGAGCCGGAGTGGCGGCCCTCGGCGCGTTCGTACTGTTCC
ACGATGGTGTAGTCCTCGTTGTGGGAGGTGATGTCCAACTTGATGTTGACGTTGTAGGCGCCGGGCAGCT
GCACGGGCTTCTTGGCCTTGTAGGTGGTCTTGACCTCAGCGTCGTAGTGGCCGCCGTCCTTCAGCTTCAG
CCTCTGCTTGATCTCGCCCTTCAGGGCGCCGTCCTCGGGGTACATCCGCTCGGAGGAGGCCTCCCAGCCC
ATAGTCTTCTTCTGCATTACGGGGCCGTCGGAGGGGAAGTTGGTGCCGCGCAGCTTCACCTTGTAGATGA
ACTCGCCGTCCTGCAGGGAGGAGTCCTGGGTCACGGTCACCACGCCGCCGTCCTCGAAGTTCATCACGCG
CTCCCACTTGAAGCCCTCGGGGAAGGACAGCTTCAAGTAGTCGGGGATGTCGGCGGGGTGCTTCACGTAG
GCCTTGGAGCCGTACATGAACTGAGGGGACAGGATGTCCCAGGCGAAGGGCAGGGGGCCACCCTTGGTCA
CCTTCAGCTTGGCGGTCTGGGTGCCCTCGTAGGGGCGGCCCTCGCCCTCGCCCTCGATCTCGAACTCGTG
GCCGTTCACGGAGCCCTCCATGTGCACCTTGAAGCGCATGAACTCCTTGATGACGGACTCGGTGGAGCCG
CTCTCAGTGCTATCCATGCTAGCGCCTGAAGAACCGCTGGACCCCGAACTTCCTGGATCCGTTACTATTT
TTGGGTTAGATTCCGTCTGGCAAATTAAACAAGAATATTCATCGGGTTTCTGGGCCAAGTTTTCGAGGCA
AGTCTGGTGAAAGCCATGGTGACATTTGAATATGACAAGGGGAGTTTTGAGATCTACACTAATCATATCT
TGGTGGCGCTGTACATTTTCCCAAGCTAGAAAAAGTAATGGGTCCAGACCAGCTCCCCATATTTTTTTCC
CGCAGATTTCGCAGTCGTCGGTGTGTATAGACCACCCTTCACTCAGAAATTTTCTATACTGTTGAACAAG
ATCTTGCGAAGAATCCTCTATAATCTTTTGAATCAACTCAGAAAGAGATCTTTCCAATTTATAAGTATTA
AAAACATTCAGTAGCAGTTGCTTTAAATCCTGAACTTTCATTAAAATAACGTCTTGGTGCTCAAGAACAG
AAGACATTATTTCCCAGAATTCCCCACCTGAATCCTTCTGAGAGGAACTCTTGGACCTAACCAATCCCAA
AAATGCTTCTTGAAGTAGTTTATTACATAAATCTTTCCTTTCATCGTGTGAAGGATATTTCCCATATAGA
GTGATCAGGAATGTAATCAATAATATCCAACACGATTTTTTCTCGGTACCAGCAGAATTACAATCATCAA
AGGCCCTCCTCAAAGATTCCAATAAAGTAGATATATTTGTTTTCCCTTCATTTAGACATTGTTCAATAAA
ACTTAATAAATCCCTGACTGCTAGGTTAAAACTTTCCAAGCGTTCGTGAATTATAGCTGCAGCTTCAAAA
TTAGAGTCTTGATTCAATAAGTCCAGAATTTGTAAGCTCTCAGCGTTGCTGAGAACTGCATGCAAGCTTG
GCGTAATCATGGTCATAGCTGTTTCCTGTGTGAAATTGTTATCCGCTCACAATTCCACACAACATACGAG
CCGGAAGCATAAAGTGTAAAGCCTGGGGTGCCTAATGAGTGCTGAGAGATCCCCTCATAATTTCCCCAAA
GCGTAACCATGTGTGAATAAATTTTGAGCTAGTAGGGTTGCAGCCACGAGTAAGTCTTCCCTTGTTATTG
TGTAGCCAGAATGCCGCAAAACTTCCATGCCTAAGCGAACTGTTGAGAGTACGTTTCGATTTCTGACTGT
GTTAGCCTGGAAGTGCTTGTCCCAACCTTGTTTCTGAGCATGAACGCCCGCAAGCCAACATGTTAGTTGA
AGCATCAGGGCGATTAGCAGCATGATATCAAAACGCTCTGAGCTGCTCGTTCGGCTATGGCGTAGGCCTA
GTCCGTAGGCAGGACTTTTCAAGTCTCGGAAGGTTTCTTCAATCTGCATTCGCTTCGAATAGATATTAAC
AAGTTGTTTGGGTGTTCGAATTTCAACAGGTAAGTTAGTTGCTAGAATCCATGGCTCCTTTGCCGACGCT
GAGTAGATTTTAGGTGACGGGTGGTGACAATGAGTCCGTGTCGAGCGCTGATTTTTTCGGCCTTTAGAGC
GAGATTTATACAATAGAATTTGGCATGAGATTGGATTGCTTTTAGTCAGCCTCTTATAGCCTAAAGTCTT
TGAGTGACTAGATGACATATCATGTAAGTTGCTGATAGGTTTCCAGTTTTCCGCTCCTAGGTCTGCATAT
TGTACTTTTCCTCTTACTCGACTTAACCAGTACCAACCCAGCTTCTCAACGGATTTATACCATGGCACTT
TAAAGCCAGCATCACTGACAATGAGCGGTGTGGTGTTACTCGGTAGAATGCTCGCAAGGTCGGCTAGAAA
TTGGTCATGAGCTTTCTTTGAACATTGCTCTGAAAGCGGGAACGCTTTCTCATAAAGAGTAACAGAACGA
CCGTGTAGTGCGACTGAAGCTCGCAATACCATAAGCCGTTTTTGCTCACGGATATCAGACCAGTCAACAA
GTACAATGGGCATCGTATTGCCCGAACAGATAAAGCTAGCATGCCAACGGTATACAGCGAGTCGCTCTTT
GTGGAGGTGACGATTACCTAACAATCGGTCGATTCGTTTGATGTTATGTTTTGTTCTCGCTTTGGTTGGC
AGGTTACGGCCAAGTTCGGTAAGAGTGAGAGTTTTACAGTCAAGTAAGGCGTGGCAAGCCAACGTTAAGC
TGTTGAGTCGTTTTAAGTGTAATTCGGGGCAGAATTGGTAAAGAGAGTCGTGTAAAATATCGAGTTCGCA
CATTTTGTTGTCTGATTATTGATTTTTGGCGAAACCATTTGATCATATGACAAGATGTGTATCTACCTTA
ACTTAATGATTTTGATAAAAATCATTAGGGGATTCATCAGTAATGAGTGAGCTAACTCACATTAATTGCG
TTGCGCTCACTGCCCGCTTTCCAGTCGGGAAACCTGTCGTGCCAGCTGCATTAATGAATCGGCCAACGCG
CGGGGAGAGGCGGTTTGCGTATTGGGCGCTCTTCCGCTTCCTCGCTCACTGACTCGCTGCGCTCGGTCGT
TCGGCTGCGGCGAGCGGTATCAGCTCACTCAAAGGCGGTAATACGGTTATCCACAGAATCAGGGGATAAC
GCAGGAAAGAACATGTGAGCAAAAGGCCAGCAAAAGGCCAGGAACCGTAAAAAGGCCGCGTTGCTGGCGT
TTTTCCATAGGCTCCGCCCCCCTGACGAGCATCACAAAAATCGACGCTCAAGTCAGAGGTGGCGAAACCC
GACAGGACTATAAAGATACCAGGCGTTTCCCCCTGGAAGCTCCCTCGTGCGCTCTCCTGTTCCGACCCTG
CCGCTTACCGGATACCTGTCCGCCTTTCTCCCTTCGGGAAGCGTGGCGCTTTCTCATAGCTCACGCTGTA
GGTATCTCAGTTCGGTGTAGGTCGTTCGCTCCAAGCTGGGCTGTGTGCACGAACCCCCCGTTCAGCCCGA
CCGCTGCGCCTTATCCGGTAACTATCGTCTTGAGTCCAACCCGGTAAGACACGACTTATCGCCACTGGCA
GCAGCCACTGGTAACAGGATTAGCAGAGCGAGGTATGTAGGCGGTGCTACAGAGTTCTTGAAGTGGTGGC
CTAACTACGGCTACACTAGAAGAACAGTATTTGGTATCTGCGCTCTGCTGAAGCCAGTTACCTTCGGAAA
AAGAGTTGGTAGCTCTTGATCCGGCAAACAAACCACCGCTGGTAGCGGTGGTTTTTTTGTTTGCAAGCAG
CAGATTACGCGCAGAAAAAAAGGATCTCAAGAAGATCCTTTGATCTTTTCTACGGGGTCTGACGCTCAGT
GGAACGAAAACTCACGTTAAGGGATTTTGGTCATGAGATTATCAAAAAGGATCTTCACCTAGATCCTTTT
AAATTAAAAATGAAGTTTTAAATCAATCTAAAGTATATATGAGTAAACTTGGTCTGACAGTTACCAATGC
TTAATCAGTGAGGCACCTATCTCAGCGATCTGTCTATTTCGTTCATCCATAGTTGCCTGACTCCCCGTCG
TGTAGATAACTACGATACGGGAGGGCTTACCATCTGGCCCCAGTGCTGCAATGATACCGCGAGACCCACG
CTCACCGGCTCCAGATTTATCAGCAATAAACCAGCCAGCCGGAAGGGCCGAGCGCAGAAGTGGTCCTGCA
ACTTTATCCGCCTCCATCCAGTCTATTAATTGTTGCCGGGAAGCTAGAGTAAGTAGTTCGCCAGTTAATA
GTTTGCGCAACGTTGTTGCCATTGCTACAGGCATCGTGGTGTCACGCTCGTCGTTTGGTATGGCTTCATT
CAGCTCCGGTTCCCAACGATCAAGGCGAGTTACATGATCCCCCATGTTGTGCAAAAAAGCGGTTAGCTCC
TTCGGTCCTCCGATCGTTGTCAGAAGTAAGTTGGCCGCAGTGTTATCACTCATGGTTATGGCAGCACTGC
ATAATTCTCTTACTGTCATGCCATCCGTAAGATGCTTTTCTGTGACTGGTGAGTACTCAACCAAGTCATT
CTGAGAATAGTGTATGCGGCGACCGAGTTGCTCTTGCCCGGCGTCAATACGGGATAATACCGCGCCACAT
AGCAGAACTTTAAAAGTGCTCATCATTGGAAAACGTTCTTCGGGGCGAAAACTCTCAAGGATCTTACCGC
TGTTGAGATCCAGTTCGATGTAACCCACTCGTGCACCCAACTGATCTTCAGCATCTTTTACTTTCACCAG
CGTTTCTGGGTGAGCAAAAACAGGAAGGCAAAATGCCGCAAAAAAGGGAATAAGGGCGACACGGAAATGT
TGAATACTCATACTCTTCCTTTTTCAATATTATTGAAGCATTTATCAGGGTTATTGTCTCATGAGCGGAT
ACATATTTGAATGTATTTAGAAAAATAAACAAATAGGGGTTCCGCGCACATTTCCCCGAAAAGTGCCACC
TGACGTCTAAGAAACCATTATTATCATGACATTAACCTATAAAAATAGGCGTATCACGAGGCCAGCTT
Features (pLannotate 1.2.2; 18 found; start..end, strand, type, name):
      1..216     +  promoter       URA3 promoter: S. cerevisiae URA3
    217..1020    +  CDS            URA3: orotidine-5'-phosphate decarboxylase, required for uracil biosynthesis; S. cerevisiae URA3; yeast auxotrophic marker, counterselectable with 5-fluoroorotic acid (5-FOA)
   1109..1144    +  CDS            rop (fragment): Rop protein, which maintains plasmids at low copy number; rop
   1246..1345    +  misc_feature   bom (fragment): basis of mobility region from pBR322
   1351..1508    -  CDS            lacZα (fragment): LacZα fragment of β-galactosidase; lacZ fragment
   1516..1683    +  CDS            TFC3 (fragment): TFC3_YEAST - Also known as TSV115. Experimental evidence at protein level: Swiss-Prot protein existence level 1. TFIIIC mediates tRNA and 5S RNA gene activation by binding to intragenic promoter elements. Upstream of the transcription start site, TFIIIC assembles the initiation complex TFIIIB-TFIIIC-tDNA, which is sufficient for RNA polymerase III recruitment and function. Part of the tauB domain of TFIIIC that binds boxB DNA promoter sites of tRNA and similar genes. TFC3 is essential for cell viability. Cooperates with TFC6 in DNA binding. From Saccharomyces cerevisiae (strain ATCC 204508 / S
   1790..3160    -  CDS            tdimer2(12): tdimer2(12) is a basic (constitutively fluorescent) orange fluorescent protein published in 2002, derived from Discosoma sp.. It has low acid sensitivity.
   3218..4588    -  CDS            tdimer2(12): tdimer2(12) is a basic (constitutively fluorescent) orange fluorescent protein published in 2002, derived from Discosoma sp.. It has low acid sensitivity.
   4646..6016    -  CDS            tdimer2(12): tdimer2(12) is a basic (constitutively fluorescent) orange fluorescent protein published in 2002, derived from Discosoma sp.. It has low acid sensitivity.
   6083..6916    -  CDS            VPS8 (fragment): VPS8_YEAST - Also known as VPT8. Experimental evidence at protein level: Swiss-Prot protein existence level 1. Required for localization and recycling of the CPY sorting receptor (VPS10) to the late-Golgi compartment. Involved in the retention of proteins to the late-Golgi. Plays an integral role in the complex vacuolar protein sorting process. From Saccharomyces cerevisiae (strain ATCC 204508 / S288c) (Baker's yeast).
   6966..6982    -  protein_bind   lac operator: The lac repressor binds to the lac operator to inhibit transcription in E. coli. This inhibition can be relieved by adding lactose or isopropyl-β-D-thiogalactopyranoside (IPTG). lac repressor encoded by lacI
   6990..7020    -  promoter       lac promoter: promoter for the E. coli lac operon
   8255..8324    +  ncRNA          RNA-OUT: Accession: RF00240 - RNA-OUT
   8373..8394    -  protein_bind   CAP binding site: CAP binding activates transcription in the presence of cAMP. E. coli catabolite activator protein
   8407..8499    -  CDS            lacI (fragment): lac repressor; lacI; The lac repressor binds to the lac operator to inhibit transcription in E. coli. This inhibition can be relieved by adding lactose or isopropyl-β-D-thiogalactopyranoside (IPTG).
   8682..9270    -  rep_origin     ori: high-copy-number ColE1/pMB1/pBR322/pUC origin of replication
   9441..10301   -  CDS            AmpR: β-lactamase; bla; confers resistance to ampicillin, carbenicillin, and related antibiotics
  10302..10406   -  promoter       AmpR promoter: bla
