[The description below was written by a language model from this plasmid's Addgene catalogue record and pLannotate feature annotations shown in this document.]
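Description:
YIplac211-VPS8-mCherry2Bx6 is a yeast integrating plasmid built on the YIplac211 backbone and designed for pop-in/pop-out replacement of the chromosomal VPS8 gene in Saccharomyces cerevisiae with a version encoding Vps8 fused at its C terminus to six tandem copies of mCherry2B. As an integrating vector it shows no yeast replication origin in the feature table, so it is maintained in yeast only after recombining into the genome. It is propagated in E. coli through a high-copy ColE1/pUC-type origin with ampicillin selection (AmpR under its own bla promoter). The yeast marker is URA3 with its native promoter, which allows selection for uracil prototrophy on integration and counterselection with 5-FOA to recover cells that have looped out the vector.

The insert, cloned between SphI and SacI in the lacZα polylinker, contains only a portion of VPS8 (the annotated fragment corresponds to the 3′ part of the coding region) joined in frame to the fluorescent tag array. The annotation software labels the array as three copies of tdimer2(12), a related Discosoma-derived tandem dimer, which most likely represents the six mCherry2B repeats. A short fragment matching TFC3 lies beyond the tag and probably represents genomic sequence downstream of VPS8, providing the second homology arm needed for the pop-out step. No separate promoter is annotated, consistent with expression from the endogenous VPS8 locus after replacement.

The sequenced record (10,498 nt) is longer than the catalogued size (9,165 bp). The depositor notes that it contains an additional transposase sequence, consistent with the RNA-OUT element found between the lac promoter and the CAP site, and this is not known to affect function.
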