Addgene plasmid #105273: YIplac211-VPS8-mCherry2Bx6
Purpose: Plasmid for pop-in/pop-out replacement of Vps8 with Vps8-mCherry2Bx6.
Depositing lab: Benjamin Glick. Depositing organization: University of Chicago. Publication: Budding Yeast Has a Minimal Endomembrane System. Day KJ, Casler JC, Glick BS. Dev Cell. 2018 Jan 8;44(1):56-72.e4. doi: 10.1016/j.devcel.2017.12.014. Epub 2018 Jan 8. PubMed 29316441.
Backbone
  Vector backbone: YIplac211
  Backbone size w/o insert (bp): 3797
  Total vector size (bp): 9165
  Vector type: Yeast Expression
  Selectable markers: URA3
Growth in bacteria
  Bacterial resistance: Ampicillin, 100 μg/mL
  Growth temperature: 37°C
  Growth strain: DH5alpha
  Copy number: Unknown
Gene/Insert
  Gene/Insert name: Vps8 portion
  Species: S. cerevisiae (budding yeast)
  Entrez Gene: VPS8 (a.k.a. YAL002W, FUN15, VPL8, VPT8)
  Tag / fusion protein: mCherry2Bx6 (C terminal on insert)
  Cloning method: Restriction Enzyme; 5′ cloning site SphI (not destroyed); 3′ cloning site SacI (not destroyed)
  Sequencing primers: 5′ M13 REVERSE; 3′ M13 FORWARD
Terms and licenses: Academic/Nonprofit Terms; Industry Terms: Not Available to Industry
Depositor comments: Please note that the Addgene verified sequence contains an additional transposase sequence compared the the depositor's reference map. This difference is not known to affect the plasmid's function.
How to cite: YIplac211-VPS8-mCherry2Bx6 was a gift from Benjamin Glick (Addgene plasmid # 105273 ; http://n2t.net/addgene:105273 ; RRID:Addgene_105273)
